>Addgene plasmid #250904 | pSBbi-cpla2-mKate2-P2A-EGFP-KDEL | addgene full sequence | sequence record 498494 | Addgene NGS Result
TCATGACCAAAATCCCTTAACGTGAGTTTTCGTTCCACTGAGCGTCAGACCCCGTAGAAAAGATCAAAGG
ATCTTCTTGAGATCCTTTTTTTCTGCGCGTAATCTGCTGCTTGCAAACAAAAAAACCACCGCTACCAGCG
GTGGTTTGTTTGCCGGATCAAGAGCTACCAACTCTTTTTCCGAAGGTAACTGGCTTCAGCAGAGCGCAGA
TACCAAATACTGTTCTTCTAGTGTAGCCGTAGTTAGGCCACCACTTCAAGAACTCTGTAGCACCGCCTAC
ATACCTCGCTCTGCTAATCCTGTTACCAGTGGCTGCTGCCAGTGGCGATAAGTCGTGTCTTACCGGGTTG
GACTCAAGACGATAGTTACCGGATAAGGCGCAGCGGTCGGGCTGAACGGGGGGTTCGTGCACACAGCCCA
GCTTGGAGCGAACGACCTACACCGAACTGAGATACCTACAGCGTGAGCTATGAGAAAGCGCCACGCTTCC
CGAAGGGAGAAAGGCGGACAGGTATCCGGTAAGCGGCAGGGTCGGAACAGGAGAGCGCACGAGGGAGCTT
CCAGGGGGAAACGCCTGGTATCTTTATAGTCCTGTCGGGTTTCGCCACCTCTGACTTGAGCGTCGATTTT
TGTGATGCTCGTCAGGGGGGCGGAGCCTATGGAAAAACGCCAGCAACGCGGCCTTTTTACGGTTCCTGGC
CTTTTGCTGGCCTTTTGCTCACATGTTCTTTCCTGCGTTATCCCCTGATTCTGTGGATAACCGTATTACC
GCCTTTGAGTGAGCTGATACCGCTCGCCGCAGCCGAACGACCGAGCGCAGCGAGTCAGTGAGCGAGGAAG
CGGATCCCTATACAGTTGAAGTCGGAAGTTTACATACACCTTAGCCAAATACATTTAAACTCACTTTTTC
ACAATTCCTGACATTTAATCCTAGTAAAAATTCCCTGTCTTAGGTCAGTTAGGATCACCACTTTATTTTA
AGAATGTGAAATATCAGAATAATAGTAGAGAGAATGATTCATTTCAGCTTTTATTTCTTTCATCACATTC
CCAGTGGGTCAGAAGTTTACATACACTCGACTCCTCTGCAGAATGCGGCGATGTTTCGGTAAGGGGTCCC
GAGTAGCTAGTTCATGGCAGCCAGCATATGGCATATGTTGCCAAACTCTAAACCAAATACTCATTCTGAT
GTTTTAAATGATTTGCCCTCCCATATGTCCTTCCGAGTGAGAGACACAAAAAATTCCAACACACTATTGC
AATGAAAATAAATTTCCTTTATTAGCCAGAAGTCAGATGCTCAAGGGGCTTCATGATGTCCCCATAATTT
TTGGCAGAGGGAAAAAGATCTCAGTGGTATTTGTGAGCCAGGGCATTGGCCACACCAGCCACCACCTTCT
GATAGGCAGCCTGCACCTGAGGAGTGAATTCACGACAGGCCTTCGAATCAGGCACCGGGCTTGCGGGTCA
TGCACCAGGTGCGCGGTCCTTCGGGCACCTCGACGTCGGCGGTGACGGTGAAGCCGAGCCGCTCGTAGAA
GGGGAGGTTGCGGGGCGCGGAGGTCTCCAGGAAGGCGGGCACCCCGGCGCGCTCGGCCGCCTCCACTCCG
GGGAGCACGACGGCGCTGCCCAGACCCTTGCCCTGGTGGTCGGGCGAGACGCCGACGGTGGCCAGGAACC
ACGCGGGCTCCTTGGGCCGGTGCGGCGCCAGGAGGCCTTCCATCTGTTGCTGCGCGGCCAGCCGGGAACC
GCTCAACTCGGCCATGCGCGGGCCGATCTCGGCGAACACCGCCCCCGCTTCGACGCTCTCCGGCGTGGTC
CAGACCGCCACCGCGGCGCCGTCGTCCGCGACCCACACCTTGCCGATGTCGAGCCCGACGCGCGTGAGGA
AGAGTTCTTGCAGCTCGGTGACCCGCTCGATGTGGCGGTCCGGATCGACGGTGTGGCGCGTGGCGGGGTA
GTCGGCGAACGCGGCGGCGAGGGTGCGTACGGCCCTGGGGACGTCGTCGCGGGTGGCGAGGCGCACCGTG
GGCTTGTACTCGGTCATGGTGGCCTCAGGTGCAGAGGTTTCTACAGGGAAAGAGAGAAAGGCTACAGTTA
GTTTGCTGTGATGATGCTAAGTGCCGAGGTCAGATGTCTATGGATTGTACACGGAATCCCAACGCAGGAA
CCAAAAAACACTCACCCAAAAAAATGGCGCTAAGGCCGAGAGAAAGGCGAAGTTCCGTCTACGGCTATAT
ACCTTGAAACAGGGGCGGCAGAAGTGACGCAACGCGGTTGCGCGGACGGCTTCCTGTGTTTTCATTGGTC
GAAGCGTTCTGCGCGTGCGCAGAGATTCCCCAGGGAAGGCGGGCCCTCTTCCGAATGTCCAATCCGGACA
TTCTTCCGGTTGGACCTCCGCGGTCAGCGCTGTGCCCGGCGAGAGATCACGTGGGGCGCGGAGGCGGTGC
TGCTGGGGCACGGCCGTCCAGCCTCGGCGGCCATATTTTTGAGGGGCTGTTCATCTCGTTCACACGCTCT
GTCCGCCATGTTTGTGAGTGGAAGCGCCATTACCCCTTCAAGCGACTGAAGGCTGCAGGGCCTCTGGTGG
CCCGCATGGGGAGACCAGACCCGCCAGGCCCGCCTTTCCGCACTCAGTCCGGGCTTACTTTATTTTGTGA
GACAGGGTCTCGCCTAGAGGCTCCGGTGCCCGTCAGTGGGCAGAGCGCACATCGCCCACAGTCCCCGAGA
AGTTGGGGGGAGGGGTCGGCAATTGAACCGGTGCCTAGAGAAGGTGGCGCGGGGTAAACTGGGAAAGTGA
TGTCGTGTACTGGCTCCGCCTTTTTCCCGAGGGTGGGGGAGAACCGTATATAAGTGCAGTAGTCGCCGTG
AACGTTCTTTTTCGCAACGGGTTTGCCGCCAGAACACAGGTAAGTGCCGTGTGTGGTTCCCGCGGGCCTG
GCCTCTTTACGGGTTATGGCCCTTGCGTGCCTTGAATTACTTCCACGCCCCTGGCTGCAGTACGTGATTC
TTGATCCCGAGCTTCGGGTTGGAAGTGGGTGGGAGAGTTCGAGGCCTTGCGCTTAAGGAGCCCCTTCGCC
TCGTGCTTGAGTTGAGGCCTGGCTTGGGCGCTGGGGCCGCCGCGTGCGAATCTGGTGGCACCTTCGCGCC
TGTCTCGCTGCTTTCGATAAGTCTCTAGCCATTTAAAATTTTTGATGACCTGCTGCGACGCTTTTTTTCT
GGCAAGATAGTCTTGTAAATGCGGGCCAAGATCTGCACACTGGTATTTCGGTTTTTGGGGCCGCGGGCGG
CGACGGGGCCCGTGCGTCCCAGCGCACATGTTCGGCGAGGCGGGGCCTGCGAGCGCGGCCACCGAGAATC
GGACGGGGGTAGTCTCAAGCTGGCCGGCCTGCTCTGGTGCCTGGCCTCGCGCCGCCGTGTATCGCCCCGC
CCTGGGCGGCAAGGCTGGCCCGGTCGGCACCAGTTGCGTGAGCGGAAAGATGGCCGCTTCCCGGCCCTGC
TGCAGGGAGCTCAAAATGGAGGACGCGGCGCTCGGGAGAGCGGGCGGGTGAGTCACCCACACAAAGGAAA
AGGGCCTTTCCGTCCTCAGCCGTCGCTTCATGTGACTCCACGGAGTACCGGGCGCCGTCCAGGCACCTCG
ATTAGTTCTCGAGCTTTTGGAGTACGTCGTCTTTAGGTTGGGGGGAGGGGTTTTATGCGATGGAGTTTCC
CCATACTGAGTGGGTGGAGACTGAAGTTAGGCCAGCTTGGCACTTGATGTAATTCTCCTTGGAATTTGCC
CTTTTTGAGTTTGGATCTTGGTTCATTCTCAAGCCTCAGACAGTGGTTCAAAGTTTTTTTCTTCCATTTA
AGGTGTCGTGAAAACTACCCCAAGCTGGCCTCTGAGGCCACCATGGACGCGTCAAGTTTGTACAAAAAAG
CAGGCTGGACGGATCTATCGATGCCACAATGTCCAACATTATAGTTGAGCATCAGTATTCTCATAGACTG
AAATTGACTGTGGTGAGAGCTGAAAATGTAACTAAAGGAGCATTTGGGGATTTATTGGACACCCCGGACC
CTTATGTTGAGCTGTCAGTGCCAACCACACCAGAGTCAAGAAAACGAACCCGCCACATTAACAATGACAT
TAACCCCAAGTGGAACGAGACCTTTGAGTTCATATTGGATCCCAATCAATCCAATGTTTTGGAGGTGACA
CTGATGGATGCCAATTATGTCATGGATGAAACTCTTGGCACAGCAAAATATTCCCTCTCAAAACTCAAAG
TGGCACAAATGGAGCATGTGACCCTCTCTATCGGCAAGACAACCAAAGTGTTCCTCGACTTGCTCTTGGA
AGTTTGCGCATCCACAGACCTGCGCTTCAGCATGACACTGTGTGATCAAGAGAAGCTGTTCATGCAGACA
CGCAGAGACAGGGTCATGCTCAGCATAAAGAAGCTTCTTAAAATGGAAAACCCTCGTTTCCTTCCATCCT
CACCAAGAGAGGTTCCCACCATCGCTATTCTGGGCTCTGGAGGAGGTTTTCGTGCAATGGTGGGCTTCTC
TGGTGTGATGAAGGCTTTGTATGAATCTGGCGTGTTTGACTGTGCAACATATGTGGCAGGACTTTCAGGA
TCAACATGGTATATGTCTATGCTGTACTCTCATCCAGAGTTTCCTGCTAAAGGCCCAGGCGACATTAATA
AAGAGCTCATGAACAGAGTCAGTAATAACCCACTCAAACTGCTCCTGCCCCAAAACATCAACCGCTACGT
CAAAGCACTGTGGAAGAAGAAATCTGCTGGACAGCCGGTCACCTTCACTGACATCTTCGGGATGTTGATA
GGAGAGACGCTTATTCCAGGGAGAATGAACATTAAGCTGAGCTCATTGAAAGGGAAAATTAATGAAGGTC
AGAGCCCTCTTCCTCTCTTCACCTGTCTGCACGTCAAACCTGACGTCTCTGAGCTCATGTTTGCAGATTG
GGTGGAGTTCAGCCCTTATGAAATTGGCATGGCCAAATATGGCACCTTCATGTCTCCTGGGCTGTTTGGC
AGCAAATTCTTCATGGGAAGTGTTGTGAAACAATATGAGGAAAACCCCTTACATTTCCTGATGGGTGTGT
GGGGAAGTGCTTTTTCCATCCTCTTTAACCGGGTTTTGGGTGTGAAGGAGACGACCAGCAGTAGCACTAT
GGAGGAGGAGCTGGAGCAAATTAAACCAGAGCACATTGTGGGTGACGATTCTGCTGATAACGAGGAGGAA
ACTCAAAGAGGAGGCACAGAGTCTGCAGATGCAGAGGACGAGCGCCAGCGTCATGCCCAGGCCAGCTGGG
TACAGCGCATGTTGACCTCCATCATGGGCGACACCACTCTGTTCACCACTCGTGAGGGCCGCGCAGGCAA
AGTGCACAACTTCATGCTGGGACTGAACCTGAACTCAACCCTGCCCTTCTCTCCCTTCAGCGGCATCACA
CACCAGACCTCGCTGGAGGAGGAAGTGGACGCTGTTACTGATCCGGATGAGTTTGAGCGAATCTATGAGC
CTCTGGATGTGAAGAGCAAGAAAATCCATGTGGTGGACAGTGGCTTGACCTTTAACCTGCCCTACCCTCT
CATTCTGCGGTGTCAGAGAGGAGTCGACCTGATTATTTCATTCGACTTCTCAGCCCGACCCAGTGACTCC
AGCCCACCGTTCAAAGAGTTACTGCTGGCTGAAAAATGGGCCCGTATGAATAAGCTGCCCTTCCCGAAGA
TTGATTCGAAAGTATTCGACAGAGAGGGTCTAAAAGAGTGCTATGTGTTCAAGCCTGCTAAAGGAGACAA
GAACTGCCCCACCATCATTCATTTTGTCTTGGCCAACATCAACTTCCGGAATTTTAAAGCCCCTGGAGTT
CCTCGAGATTCAGACAAGGACATAGAGTTTGGTGACTTTGACATATTTGACGAGCCAGCCTCCCCTTACT
CCACTTTCAACTTCAAATACAACAACCAGGCCTTCAAGAGACTTCATGACCTCATGGAGTTCAATACGCT
TAACAACATCGAGGTTATCAAAGAAGCCATTAAAGACAGCATTCTGCTGAGACGAGAGAACCCAGCGCGA
TGTTCGGTTTCCCTTTCGCTCAGTGAAATCGAAAACAAGAAGTTCCTGAAACGAGACAACAGCATTGCAA
AACGACCCACCGGAGCTGGAGGAATTCGTCCTGGATCTATGGTGTCTAAGGGCGAAGAGCTGATTAAGGA
GAACATGCACATGAAGCTGTACATGGAGGGCACCGTGAACAACCACCACTTCAAGTGCACATCCGAGGGC
GAAGGCAAGCCCTACGAGGGCACCCAGACCATGAGAATCAAGGCCGTCGAGGGCGGCCCTCTCCCCTTCG
CCTTCGACATCCTGGCTACCAGCTTCATGTACGGCAGCAAAACCTTCATCAACCACACCCAGGGCATCCC
CGACTTCTTTAAGCAGTCCTTCCCTGAGGGCTTCACATGGGAGAGAGTCACCACATACGAAGACGGGGGC
GTGCTGACCGCTACCCAGGACACCAGCCTCCAGGACGGCTGCCTCATCTACAACGTCAAGATCAGAGGGG
TGAACTTCCCATCCAACGGCCCTGTGATGCAGAAGAAAACACTCGGCTGGGAGGCCTCCACCGAGACCCT
GTACCCCGCTGACGGCGGCCTGGAAGGCAGAGCCGACATGGCCCTGAAGCTCGTGGGCGGGGGCCACCTG
ATCTGCAACTTGAAGACCACATACAGATCCAAGAAACCCGCTAAGAACCTCAAGATGCCCGGCGTCTACT
ATGTGGACAGAAGACTGGAAAGAATCAAGGAGGCCGACAAAGAGACCTACGTCGAGCAGCACGAGGTGGC
TGTGGCCAGATACTGCGACCTCCCTAGCAAACTGGGGCACAGACTGTCTCGAGACCCAGCTTTCTTGTAC
AAAGTGGGGGGATCCGGAGCCACGAACTTCTCTCTGTTAAAGCAAGCAGGAGACGTGGAAGAAAACCCCG
GCCCTAAGTTATCATTAGTTGCAGCTATGTTACTATTGTTAAGCGCGGCGAGAGCAGGTCCGGTGAGCAA
GGGCGAGGAGCTGTTCACCGGGGTGGTGCCCATCCTGGTCGAGCTGGACGGCGACGTAAACGGCCACAAG
TTCAGCGTGTCCGGCGAGGGCGAGGGCGATGCCACCTACGGCAAGCTGACCCTGAAGTTCATCTGCACCA
CCGGCAAGCTGCCCGTGCCCTGGCCCACCCTCGTGACCACCCTGACCTACGGCGTGCAGTGCTTCAGCCG
CTACCCCGACCACATGAAGCAGCACGACTTCTTCAAGTCCGCCATGCCCGAAGGCTACGTCCAGGAGCGC
ACCATCTTCTTCAAGGACGACGGCAACTACAAGACCCGCGCCGAGGTGAAGTTCGAGGGCGACACCCTGG
TGAACCGCATCGAGCTGAAGGGCATCGACTTCAAGGAGGACGGCAACATCCTGGGGCACAAGCTGGAGTA
CAACTACAACAGCCACAACGTCTATATCATGGCCGACAAGCAGAAGAACGGCATCAAGGTGAACTTCAAG
ATCCGCCACAACATCGAGGACGGCAGCGTGCAGCTCGCCGACCACTACCAGCAGAACACCCCCATCGGCG
ACGGCCCCGTGCTGCTGCCCGACAACCACTACCTGAGCACCCAGTCCGCCCTGAGCAAAGACCCCAACGA
GAAGCGCGATCACATGGTCCTGCTGGAGTTCGTGACCGCCGCCGGGATCACTCTCGGCATGGACGAGCTG
TACAAGTCCGGACTCAGATCTCGAGCTCAAGCTTCCAAGGACGAGCTATGATAATAGGGTACCGCGGGCC
CGGGTCTAGAGCTCGCTGATCAGCCTCGACTGTGCCTTCTAGTTGCCAGCCATCTGTTGTTTGCCCCTCC
CCCGTGCCTTCCTTGACCCTGGAAGGTGCCACTCCCACTGTCCTTTCCTAATAAAATGAGGAAATTGCAT
CGCATTGTCTGAGTAGGTGTCATTCTATTCTGGGGGGTGGGGTGGGGCAGGACAGCAAGGGGGAGGATTG
GGAAGACAATAGCAGGCATGCTGGGGATGCGGTGGGCTCTATGGCTTCTGAGGCGGAAAGAACCAGCTGG
GCCTACTAGATAGCGGACCCCTTACCGAAACATCGCCGCATTCTGCAGAGGAGTCGAACTTAGTGTATGT
AAACTTCTGACCCACTGGAATTGTGATACAGTGAATTATAAGTGAAATAATCTGTCTGTAAACAATTGTT
GGAAAAATGACTTGTGTCATGCACAAAGTAGATGTCCTAACTGACTTGCCAAAACTATTGTTTGTTAACA
AGAAATTTGTGGAGTAGTTGAAAAACGAGTTTTAATGACTCCAACTTAAGTGTATGTAAACTTCCGACTT
CAACTGTATAGGGATCCAATTTTAACAAAATATTAACGCTTACAATTTCCTGATGCGGTATTTTCTCCTT
ACGCATCTGTGCGGTATTTCACACCGCATCAGGTGGCACTTTTCGGGGAAATGTGCGCGGAACCCCTATT
TGTTTATTTTTCTAAATACATTCAAATATGTATCCGCTCATGAGACAATAACCCTGATAAATGCTTCAAT
AATATTGAAAAAGGAAGAGTATGAGTATTCAACATTTCCGTGTCGCCCTTATTCCCTTTTTTGCGGCATT
TTGCCTTCCTGTTTTTGCTCACCCAGAAACGCTGGTGAAAGTAAAAGATGCTGAAGATCAGTTGGGTGCA
CGAGTGGGTTACATCGAACTGGATCTCAACAGCGGTAAGATCCTTGAGAGTTTTCGCCCCGAAGAACGTT
TTCCAATGATGAGCACTTTTAAAGTTCTGCTATGTGGCGCGGTATTATCCCGTATTGACGCCGGGCAAGA
GCAACTCGGTCGCCGCATACACTATTCTCAGAATGACTTGGTTGAGTACTCACCAGTCACAGAAAAGCAT
CTTACGGATGGCATGACAGTAAGAGAATTATGCAGTGCTGCCATAACCATGAGTGATAACACTGCGGCCA
ACTTACTTCTGACAACGATCGGAGGACCGAAGGAGCTAACCGCTTTTTTGCACAACATGGGGGATCATGT
AACTCGCCTTGATCGTTGGGAACCGGAGCTGAATGAAGCCATACCAAACGACGAGCGTGACACCACGATG
CCTGTAGCAATGGCAACAACGTTGCGCAAACTATTAACTGGCGAACTACTTACTCTAGCTTCCCGGCAAC
AATTAATAGACTGGATGGAGGCGGATAAAGTTGCAGGACCACTTCTGCGCTCGGCCCTTCCGGCTGGCTG
GTTTATTGCTGATAAATCTGGAGCCGGTGAGCGTGGGTCTCGCGGTATCATTGCAGCACTGGGGCCAGAT
GGTAAGCCCTCCCGTATCGTAGTTATCTACACGACGGGGAGTCAGGCAACTATGGATGAACGAAATAGAC
AGATCGCTGAGATAGGTGCCTCACTGATTAAGCATTGGTAACTGTCAGACCAAGTTTACTCATATATACT
TTAGATTGATTTAAAACTTCATTTTTAATTTAAAAGGATCTAGGTGAAGATCCTTTTTGATAATC
Features (pLannotate 1.2.2; 19 found; start..end, strand, type, name):
     77..665     +  rep_origin     ori: high-copy-number ColE1/pMB1/pBR322/pUC origin of replication
   1228..1283    -  polyA_signal   β-globin poly(A) signal: rabbit β-globin polyadenylation signal (Gil and Proudfoot, 1987)
   1354..1434    -  CDS            HBB (fragment): HBB_PONPY - Experimental evidence at transcript level: Swiss-Prot protein existence level 2. Involved in oxygen transport from the lung to the various peripheral tissues. From Pongo pygmaeus (Bornean orangutan).
   1448..2047    -  CDS            PuroR: puromycin N-acetyltransferase; pac from Streptomyces alboniger; confers resistance to puromycin
   2680..3861    +  promoter       EF-1α promoter: strong constitutive promoter for human elongation factor EF-1α
   3903..3923    +  protein_bind   attB1: mutant version of attB; core recombination site for the Gateway® BP reaction BP Clonase™
   3949..6171    +  CDS            pla2g4a: PA24A_DANRE - Also known as cpla2, pla2g4. Experimental evidence at transcript level: Swiss-Prot protein existence level 2. Selectively hydrolyzes arachidonyl phospholipids in the sn-2 position releasing arachidonic acid. Together with its lysophospholipid activity, it is implicated in the initiation of the inflammatory response. From Danio rerio (Zebrafish) (Brachydanio rerio).
   6199..6903    +  CDS            mKate2: mKate2 is a basic (constitutively fluorescent) red fluorescent protein published in 2009, derived from Entacmaea quadricolor. It is reported to be a rapidly-maturing monomer with moderate acid sensitivity.
   6917..6937    -  protein_bind   attB2: mutant version of attB; core recombination site for the Gateway® BP reaction BP Clonase™
   6949..7001    +  CDS            P2A (fragment): 2A peptide from porcine teschovirus-1 polyprotein Eukaryotic ribosomes fail to insert a peptide bond between the Gly and Pro residues, yielding separate polypeptides.
   7062..7777    +  CDS            EGFP (fragment): the original enhanced GFP (Yang et al., 1996) mammalian codon-optimized
   7777..7805    +  misc_feature   MCS (fragment): multiple cloning site
   7828..7844    +  misc_feature   MCS (fragment): multiple cloning site
   7870..8094    +  polyA_signal   bGH poly(A) signal: bovine growth hormone polyadenylation signal
   8098..8119    +  promoter       SV40 promoter (fragment): SV40 enhancer and early promoter
   8418..8448    +  rep_origin     M13 ori (fragment): M13 bacteriophage origin of replication; arrow indicates direction of (+) strand synthesis
   8449..8499    -  misc_feature   bom (fragment): basis of mobility region from pBR322
   8526..8630    +  promoter       AmpR promoter: bla
   8631..9491    +  CDS            AmpR: β-lactamase; bla; confers resistance to ampicillin, carbenicillin, and related antibiotics
