[The description below was written by a language model from this plasmid's Addgene catalogue record and pLannotate feature annotations shown in this document.]
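Description:
pSBbi-cpla2-mKate2-P2A-EGFP-KDEL is a 9,585 bp mammalian expression plasmid recorded on a pUC19 backbone. It is propagated in E. coli at high copy from a ColE1/pUC-type origin under ampicillin selection (AmpR with its bla promoter). The "pSBbi" prefix suggests a Sleeping Beauty bidirectional transposon vector, but neither the catalogue fields nor the feature table annotate transposon inverted repeats, so this cannot be confirmed from the record.

The payload is a single open reading frame driven by the human EF-1α promoter. Zebrafish cytosolic phospholipase A2 (pla2g4aa, cPla2), an enzyme that releases arachidonic acid from phospholipids, is fused at its C terminus to the monomeric red fluorescent protein mKate2. This fusion is flanked by attB1 and attB2 sites, indicating it originated from a Gateway recombination step. Downstream, a P2A ribosome-skipping peptide separates it from EGFP carrying a C-terminal KDEL endoplasmic reticulum retention motif, and a bGH polyadenylation signal terminates the transcript. A gap of about 60 bp lies between the P2A and the annotated EGFP; it could hold an ER-targeting signal sequence, though none is annotated. One mRNA therefore yields two separate proteins, red-labelled cPla2 and a green ER marker.

On the opposite strand, a puromycin N-acetyltransferase gene with a rabbit β-globin poly(A) signal allows selection of mammalian cells. Its promoter is not annotated, though it lies head-to-head with the EF-1α promoter across an unannotated region.

The stated purpose is dual-colour imaging of cPla2 localisation alongside the ER in mammalian cell lines, and the associated work concerns ER disruption and nuclear membrane mechanotransduction.
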