Addgene plasmid #250904: pSBbi-cpla2-mKate2-P2A-EGFP-KDEL
Purpose: Dual color expression of mKate2 tagged zebrafish cPla2 and ER markers (EGFP-KDEL) in mammallian cell lines
Depositing lab: Philipp Niethammer. Depositing organization: Memorial Sloan-Kettering Cancer Center. Publication: Endoplasmic reticulum disruption stimulates nuclear membrane mechanotransduction. Shen Z, Gelashvili Z, Niethammer P. Nat Cell Biol. 2025 Dec 9. doi: 10.1038/s41556-025-01820-9. PubMed 41366519.
Backbone
  Vector backbone: pUC19
  Backbone size w/o insert (bp): 5678
  Total vector size (bp): 9585
  Vector type: Mammalian Expression
  Selectable markers: Puromycin
Growth in bacteria
  Bacterial resistance: Ampicillin, 100 μg/mL
  Growth temperature: 37°C
  Growth strain: DH5alpha
  Copy number: High Copy
Gene/Insert
  Gene/Insert name: cPla2-mKate2-P2A-EGFP-KDEL (alt names: phospholipase A2, group IVAa; cPla2)
  Species: D. rerio (zebrafish)
  Insert size (bp): 3907
  Entrez Gene: pla2g4aa (a.k.a. PLA2G4A, cpla2, pla2g4)
  Promoter: EF1-alpha
  Tag / fusion protein: mKate2 on cPla2 (C terminal on insert); KDEL on EGFP (C terminal on insert)
  Cloning method: Restriction Enzyme; 5′ cloning site Bsu15I (not destroyed); 3′ cloning site XbaI (not destroyed)
  Sequencing primers: 5′ gtttgtacaaaaaagcaggc (ATTB1); 3′ tagaaggcacagtcgagg (BGHR)
Terms and licenses: Academic/Nonprofit Terms; Industry Terms: Not Available to Industry
How to cite: pSBbi-cpla2-mKate2-P2A-EGFP-KDEL was a gift from Philipp Niethammer (Addgene plasmid # 250904 ; http://n2t.net/addgene:250904 ; RRID:Addgene_250904)
